Addgene plasmid #229924: AiP14536 - pAAV-AiE0324m-minBG-SYFP2-P2A-3XFLAG-10aa-H2B-WPRE3-BGHpA (Alias: CN4536)
Purpose: AiE0324m is an enhancer sequence, designed to drive AAV-mediated transgene expression in specific brain cell types
Depositing lab: Allen Institute for Brain Science & Jonathan Ting. Depositing organization: Allen Institute. Publication: A suite of enhancer AAVs and transgenic mouse lines for genetic access to cortical cell types. Ben-Simon Y, Hooper M, Narayan S, Daigle TL, Dwivedi D, Way SW, Oster A, Stafford DA, Mich JK, Taormina MJ, Martinez RA, Opitz-Araya X, Roth JR, Alexander JR, Allen S, Amster A, Arbuckle J, Ayala A, Baker PM, Bakken TE, Barcelli T, Barta S, Bendrick J, Bertagnolli D, Bielstein C, Bishwakarma P, Bowlus J, Boyer G, Brouner K, Casian B, Casper T, Chakka AB, Chakrabarty R, Chance RK, Chavan S, Clark M, Colbert K, Collman F, Daniel S, Departee M, DiValentin P, Donadio N, Dotson N, Egdorf T, Fliss T, Gabitto M, Garcia J, Gary A, Gasperini M, Gloe J, Goldy J, Gore BB, Graybuck L, Greisman N, Haeseleer F, Halterman C, Haradon Z, Hastings SD, Helback O, Ho W, Hockemeyer D, Huang C, Huff S, Hunker A, Johansen N, Jones D, Juneau Z, Kalmbach B, Kannan M, Khem S, Kussick E, Kutsal R, Larsen R, Lee C, Lee AY, Leibly M, Lenz GH, Li S, Liang E, Lusk N, Madigan Z, Malloy J, Malone J, McCue R, Melchor J, Mollenkopf T, Moosman S, Morin E, Newman D, Ng L, Ngo K, Omstead V, Otto S, Oyama A, Pena N, Pham T, Phillips E, Pom CA, Potekhina L, Ransford S, Ray PL, Rette D, Reynoldson C, Rimorin C, Rocha D, Ruiz A, Sanchez REA, Sawyer L, Sedeno-Cortes A, Sevigny JP, Shapovalova N, Shepard N, Shulga L, Sigler AR, Siverts L, Soliman S, Somasundaram S, Staats B, Stewart K, Szelenyi E, Tieu M, Trader C, Tran A, van Velthoven CTJ, Walker M, Wang Y, Weed N, Wirthlin M, Wood T, Wynalda B, Yao Z, Zhou T, Ariza J, Dee N, Reding M, Ronellenfitch K, Mufti S, Sunkin SM, Smith KA, Esposito L, Waters J, Thyagarajan B, Yao S, Lein ES, Zeng H, Levi BP, Ngai J, Ting JT, Tasic B. Cell. 2025 May 16:S0092-8674(25)00513-6. doi: 10.1016/j.cell.2025.05.002. PubMed 40403729.
Backbone
  Vector backbone: rAAV
  Vector type: AAV
Growth in bacteria
  Bacterial resistance: Ampicillin, 100 μg/mL
  Growth temperature: 30°C
  Growth strain: NEB Stable
  Copy number: High Copy
Gene/Insert
  Gene/Insert name: SYFP2-P2A-3XFLAG-10aa-H2B
  Species: Synthetic
  Cloning method: Restriction Enzyme; 5′ cloning site Unknown (unknown if destroyed); 3′ cloning site Unknown (unknown if destroyed)
Terms and licenses: Academic/Nonprofit Terms; Industry Terms: Not Available to Industry
Depositor comments: Allen Institute plasmid alias: CN4536
How to cite: AiP14536 - pAAV-AiE0324m-minBG-SYFP2-P2A-3XFLAG-10aa-H2B-WPRE3-BGHpA (Alias: CN4536) was a gift from Allen Institute for Brain Science & Jonathan Ting (Addgene plasmid # 229924 ; http://n2t.net/addgene:229924 ; RRID:Addgene_229924)
