[The description below was written by a language model from this plasmid's Addgene catalogue record and pLannotate feature annotations shown in this document.]
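Description:
AiP14536 (alias CN4536) is a recombinant AAV transfer plasmid of 5,449 nt, built to package an enhancer-driven reporter cassette for delivery to brain tissue. The backbone carries a high-copy ColE1/pUC-type origin, an f1 phage origin, and a β-lactamase gene with its own promoter for ampicillin selection in E. coli. The annotation also picks up short bom and rop fragments and paired telR/telL motifs from coliphage N15 flanking the backbone. The record does not explain the role of these motifs. AAV2 inverted terminal repeats bracket the payload. The downstream ITR is annotated in full, whereas only short fragments of the upstream one were detected. ITRs supply the signals for replication and packaging of the vector genome, and their tendency to recombine is consistent with the listed recombination-deficient host strain.

According to the construct name and stated purpose, expression is controlled by AiE0324m, an enhancer intended to direct transgene expression to specific brain cell types, placed upstream of a minimal beta-globin promoter (minBG). Neither element is called out in the feature table, but they presumably occupy the unannotated stretch before the coding region. The record does not say which cell type the enhancer targets. The open reading frame encodes the fast-maturing monomeric yellow fluorescent protein SYFP2, a P2A self-cleaving peptide, and then a 3xFLAG tag joined through a ten-residue linker to human histone H2B. A single transcript should therefore yield a free SYFP2 and a separate chromatin-bound, epitope-tagged histone that marks nuclei. A shortened WPRE (WPRE3), which enhances transcript stability and expression, and a bovine growth hormone polyadenylation signal complete the cassette. The plasmid belongs to a collection of enhancer AAVs for genetic access to cortical cell types.
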