Features (pLannotate 1.2.2; 20 found; start..end, strand, type, name):
     12..39      +  repeat_region  AAV2 ITR (fragment): inverted terminal repeat of adeno-associated virus serotype 2 inverted
     68..95      +  repeat_region  AAV2 ITR (fragment): inverted terminal repeat of adeno-associated virus serotype 2 inverted
    808..1524    +  CDS            SYFP2: SYFP2 is a basic (constitutively fluorescent) yellow fluorescent protein published in 2006, derived from Aequorea victoria. It is reported to be a very rapidly-maturing monomer with moderate acid sensitivity.
   1603..1668    +  CDS            3xFLAG: three tandem FLAG® epitope tags, followed by an enterokinase cleavage site
   1699..2076    +  CDS            H2B: human histone H2B; HIST1H2BJ
   2110..2267    +  misc_feature   WPRE (fragment): woodchuck hepatitis virus posttranscriptional regulatory element
   2273..2353    +  misc_feature   WPRE (fragment): woodchuck hepatitis virus posttranscriptional regulatory element
   2370..2481    +  polyA_signal   bGH poly(A) signal: bovine growth hormone polyadenylation signal
   2599..2739    +  repeat_region  AAV2 ITR: inverted terminal repeat of adeno-associated virus serotype 2 inverted
   2746..2773    +  misc_feature   telR: telR; telomeric sequence from coliphage N15
   2774..2801    +  misc_feature   telL: telL; telomeric sequence from coliphage N15
   2802..2851    -  misc_feature   bom (fragment): basis of mobility region from pBR322
   2870..3325    +  rep_origin     f1 ori (sequence partly withheld): f1 bacteriophage origin of replication; arrow indicates direction of (+) strand synthesis
   3326..3375    -  misc_feature   bom (fragment): basis of mobility region from pBR322
   3477..3512    -  CDS            rop (fragment): Rop protein, which maintains plasmids at low copy number; rop
   3607..3711    +  promoter       AmpR promoter: bla
   3712..4572    +  CDS            AmpR: β-lactamase; bla; confers resistance to ampicillin, carbenicillin, and related antibiotics
   4743..5331    +  rep_origin     ori: high-copy-number ColE1/pMB1/pBR322/pUC origin of replication
   5388..5415    +  misc_feature   telR: telR; telomeric sequence from coliphage N15
   5416..5443    +  misc_feature   telL: telL; telomeric sequence from coliphage N15
>Addgene plasmid #229924 | AiP14536 - pAAV-AiE0324m-minBG-SYFP2-P2A-3XFLAG-10aa-H2B-WPRE3-BGHpA (Alias: CN4536) | addgene full sequence | sequence record 460627 | Addgene NGS Result
CCTGCAGGCAGCTGCGCGCTCGCTCGCTCACTGAGGCCGCCCGGGCGTCGGGCGACCTTTGGTCGCCCGG
CCTCAGTGAGCGAGCGAGCGCGCAGAGAGGGAGTGGCCAACTCCATCACTAGGGGTTCCTGCGGCCGCAC
GCGTCCTGCCATCTCCGACTCACAGCATTCTGCTGCTCCTAGCTCTAAGACCGGAGGGGTGTGGTGAACG
AGAGGATTACATCTGTCAGAGGCAAGAATCATGCATTGGAGGGCAGAGAGGTCCAGGGTTTTTCCCTGAG
CAGGGCTGGGAGTGGGCTCTGATGCGGTAAGCATTTGATGTGGTGTGTCACTGCCTTATTCCTTGCAGAG
AGTGGGTGTTTGCTGTCAGGAGCAGGAGCCAGAGGAAGGGGCCTGATGCACACTCGTTGGCTGTTTCCTT
GGACAGCCATCTGCCCACAGCCTATAATTCAGAGGCCCAGCTGCACTGGGTGCTTGACCGATCTGATTGT
GAAGAGGGGAGATTACCAAGTGCACTGCAGTGATTGGCAGGTGCCCCAGGGCCCAGCTGCCCTGGTAGCA
GAGTGGACTCCAAGGGACACTGTTCTATCTCTGAATGCCCACCTCCCAATTATTCAGGCCTCCCAGAATC
CCACAGTCACCTGCAATCCTCTTGATCCTTAGAACCCCTGCTTCCCCCAGAGTGGGTGAATGTGCAAACA
CATCCCGTGAGCTCGGGCTGGGCATAAAAGTCAGGGCAGAGCCATCTATTGCTTACATTTGCTTCTGGGA
TCCAGATCTTTCGAAGCTAGCGCTACCGGTCGCCACCATGGTCTCCAAGGGCGAGGAGCTGTTCACCGGG
GTGGTGCCCATCCTGGTCGAGCTGGACGGCGATGTCAACGGCCACAAGTTCAGCGTGTCCGGCGAGGGCG
AGGGCGATGCCACCTACGGCAAGCTGACCCTGAAGCTGATCTGCACCACCGGCAAGCTGCCCGTGCCCTG
GCCCACCCTCGTGACCACCCTGGGCTACGGCGTGCAGTGCTTCGCCCGCTACCCCGACCACATGAAGCAG
CACGACTTCTTCAAGTCCGCCATGCCCGAAGGCTACGTCCAGGAGCGCACCATCTTCTTCAAAGACGACG
GCAACTACAAGACCCGCGCCGAGGTGAAGTTCGAGGGCGACACCCTGGTGAACCGCATCGAGCTGAAGGG
CATCGACTTCAAGGAGGACGGCAACATCCTGGGGCACAAGCTGGAGTACAACTACAACAGCCACAACGTC
TATATCACCGCCGACAAGCAGAAGAACGGCATCAAGGCCAACTTCAAGATCCGCCACAACATCGAGGACG
GCGGCGTGCAGCTCGCCGACCACTACCAGCAGAACACCCCCATCGGCGACGGCCCCGTGCTGCTGCCCGA
CAACCACTACCTGAGCTACCAGTCCAAGCTGAGCAAAGACCCCAACGAGAAGCGCGATCACATGGTCCTG
CTGGAGTTCGTGACCGCCGCCGGGATCACTCTCGGCATGGACGAGCTGTACAAGGGCTCTGGTGCTACCA
ACTTCTCACTGTTGAAACAGGCAGGGGATGTAGAGGAGAATCCAGGGCCTGGTGCTAGTGGAGACTACAA
AGACCATGACGGAGATTATAAAGATCATGACATCGATTACAAGGATGACGATGACAAGTCCGGACTCAGA
TCTGGAGGCTCCGGAGGCCCAGAGCCAGCGAAGTCTGCTCCCGCCCCGAAAAAGGGCTCCAAGAAGGCGG
TGACTAAGGCGCAGAAGAAAGGCGGCAAGAAGCGCAAGCGCAGCCGCAAGGAGAGCTATTCCATCTATGT
GTATAAGGTTCTGAAGCAGGTCCACCCTGACACCGGCATTTCGTCCAAGGCCATGGGCATCATGAACTCG
TTTGTGAACGACATTTTCGAGCGCATCGCAGGTGAGGCTTCCCGCCTGGCGCATTACAACAAGCGCTCGA
CCATCACCTCCAGGGAGATCCAGACGGCCGTGCGCCTGCTGCTGCCTGGGGAGTTGGCCAAGCACGCCGT
GTCCGAGGGTACTAAGGCCATCACCAAGTACACCAGCGCTAAGTAATGAGGCGCGCCGCGGCCGCGAATT
CGATATCATAATCAACCTCTGGATTACAAAATTTGTGAAAGATTGACTGGTATTCTTAACTATGTTGCTC
CTTTTACGCTATGTGGATACGCTGCTTTAATGCCTTTGTATCATGCTATTGCTTCCCGTATGGCTTTCAT
TTTCTCCTCCTTGTATAAATCCTGGTTAGTTCTTGCCACGGCGGAACTCATCGCCGCCTGCCTTGCCCGC
TGCTGGACAGGGGCTCGGCTGTTGGGCACTGACAATTCCGTGGCTCGAGAGATCTTCGACTGTGCCTTCT
AGTTGCCAGCCATCTGTTGTTTGCCCCTCCCCCGTGCCTTCCTTGACCCTGGAAGGTGCCACTCCCACTG
TCCTTTCCTAATAAAATGAGGAAATTGCATCGCATTGTCTGAGTAGGTGTCATTCTATTCTGGGGGGTGG
GGTGGGGCAGGACAGCAAGGGGGAGGATTGGGAAGACAATAGCAGGCATGAGATCTCACGTGCGGACCGA
GCGGCCGCAGGAACCCCTAGTGATGGAGTTGGCCACTCCCTCTCTGCGCGCTCGCTCGCTCACTGAGGCC
GGGCGACCAAAGGTCGCCCGACGCCCGGGCTTTGCCCGGGCGGCCTCAGTGAGCGAGCGAGCGCGCAGCT
GCCTGCAGGGGCGCCTATCAGCACACAATTGCCCATTATACGCGCGTATAATGGACTATTGTGTGCTGAT
ATGATGCGGTATTTTCTCCTTACGCATCTGTGCGGTATTTCACACCGCATA
[95 nt withheld, positions 2852-2946]
T
[46 nt withheld, positions 2948-2993]
C
[141 nt withheld, positions 2995-3135]
CCTTTGACGTTGGAGTCCACGTTCTTT
[37 nt withheld, positions 3163-3199]
ACTCTATCTCGGGCTATTCTTTTGATTTATAAGGGATTTTGCCGATTTCGGTCTATTGGTTAAAAAATGA
GCTGATTTAACAAAAATTTAACGCGAATTTTAACAAAATATTAACGTTTACAATTTTATGGTGCACTCTC
AGTACAATCTGCTCTGATGCCGCATAGTTAAGCCAGCCCCGACACCCGCCAACACCCGCTGACGCGCCCT
GACGGGCTTGTCTGCTCCCGGCATCCGCTTACAGACAAGCTGTGACCGTCTCCGGGAGCTGCATGTGTCA
GAGGTTTTCACCGTCATCACCGAAACGCGCGAGACGAAAGGGCCTCGTGATACGCCTATTTTTATAGGTT
AATGTCATGATAATAATGGTTTCTTAGACGTCAGGTGGCACTTTTCGGGGAAATGTGCGCGGAACCCCTA
TTTGTTTATTTTTCTAAATACATTCAAATATGTATCCGCTCATGAGACAATAACCCTGATAAATGCTTCA
ATAATATTGAAAAAGGAAGAGTATGAGTATTCAACATTTCCGTGTCGCCCTTATTCCCTTTTTTGCGGCA
TTTTGCCTTCCTGTTTTTGCTCACCCAGAAACGCTGGTGAAAGTAAAAGATGCTGAAGATCAGTTGGGTG
CACGAGTGGGTTACATCGAACTGGATCTCAACAGCGGTAAGATCCTTGAGAGTTTTCGCCCCGAAGAACG
TTTTCCAATGATGAGCACTTTTAAAGTTCTGCTATGTGGCGCGGTATTATCCCGTATTGACGCCGGGCAA
GAGCAACTCGGTCGCCGCATACACTATTCTCAGAATGACTTGGTTGAGTACTCACCAGTCACAGAAAAGC
ATCTTACGGATGGCATGACAGTAAGAGAATTATGCAGTGCTGCCATAACCATGAGTGATAACACTGCGGC
CAACTTACTTCTGACAACGATCGGAGGACCGAAGGAGCTAACCGCTTTTTTGCACAACATGGGGGATCAT
GTAACTCGCCTTGATCGTTGGGAACCGGAGCTGAATGAAGCCATACCAAACGACGAGCGTGACACCACGA
TGCCTGTAGCAATGGCAACAACGTTGCGCAAACTATTAACTGGCGAACTACTTACTCTAGCTTCCCGGCA
ACAATTAATAGACTGGATGGAGGCGGATAAAGTTGCAGGACCACTTCTGCGCTCGGCCCTTCCGGCTGGC
TGGTTTATTGCTGATAAATCTGGAGCCGGTGAGCGTGGGTCTCGCGGTATCATTGCAGCACTGGGGCCAG
ATGGTAAGCCCTCCCGTATCGTAGTTATCTACACGACGGGGAGTCAGGCAACTATGGATGAACGAAATAG
ACAGATCGCTGAGATAGGTGCCTCACTGATTAAGCATTGGTAACTGTCAGACCAAGTTTACTCATATATA
CTTTAGATTGATTTAAAACTTCATTTTTAATTTAAAAGGATCTAGGTGAAGATCCTTTTTGATAATCTCA
TGACCAAAATCCCTTAACGTGAGTTTTCGTTCCACTGAGCGTCAGACCCCGTAGAAAAGATCAAAGGATC
TTCTTGAGATCCTTTTTTTCTGCGCGTAATCTGCTGCTTGCAAACAAAAAAACCACCGCTACCAGCGGTG
GTTTGTTTGCCGGATCAAGAGCTACCAACTCTTTTTCCGAAGGTAACTGGCTTCAGCAGAGCGCAGATAC
CAAATACTGTTCTTCTAGTGTAGCCGTAGTTAGGCCACCACTTCAAGAACTCTGTAGCACCGCCTACATA
CCTCGCTCTGCTAATCCTGTTACCAGTGGCTGCTGCCAGTGGCGATAAGTCGTGTCTTACCGGGTTGGAC
TCAAGACGATAGTTACCGGATAAGGCGCAGCGGTCGGGCTGAACGGGGGGTTCGTGCACACAGCCCAGCT
TGGAGCGAACGACCTACACCGAACTGAGATACCTACAGCGTGAGCTATGAGAAAGCGCCACGCTTCCCGA
AGGGAGAAAGGCGGACAGGTATCCGGTAAGCGGCAGGGTCGGAACAGGAGAGCGCACGAGGGAGCTTCCA
GGGGGAAACGCCTGGTATCTTTATAGTCCTGTCGGGTTTCGCCACCTCTGACTTGAGCGTCGATTTTTGT
GATGCTCGTCAGGGGGGCGGAGCCTATGGAAAAACGCCAGCAACGCGGCCTTTTTACGGTTCCTGGCCTT
TTGCTGGCCTTTTGCTCATATCAGCACACAATTGCCCATTATACGCGCGTATAATGGACTATTGTGTGCT
GATAACATGT
